Addgene plasmid #112111: pEGFP-N1 Dynamin1 D406R M407R T488W
Purpose: Mammalian expression plasmid of GFP-tagged Dynamin protein.
Depositing lab: Justin Taraska. Depositing organization: National Heart, Lung, and Blood Institute (NHLBI). Publication: Cryo-EM of the dynamin polymer assembled on lipid membrane. Kong L, Sochacki KA, Wang H, Fang S, Canagarajah B, Kehr AD, Rice WJ, Strub MP, Taraska JW, Hinshaw JE. Nature. 2018 Aug;560(7717):258-262. doi: 10.1038/s41586-018-0378-6. Epub 2018 Aug 1. PubMed 30069048.
Backbone
  Vector backbone: pEGFP-N1
  Backbone manufacturer: Clontech
  Vector type: Mammalian Expression
Growth in bacteria
  Bacterial resistance: Kanamycin, 50 μg/mL
  Growth temperature: 37°C
  Growth strain: DH5alpha
  Copy number: High Copy
Gene/Insert
  Gene/Insert name: Dynamin1
  Species: H. sapiens (human)
  Mutation: D406R M407R T488W
  Entrez Gene: DNM1 (a.k.a. DEE31, DNM, EIEE31)
  Promoter: CMV
  Tag / fusion protein: EGFP (C terminal on backbone)
  Cloning method: Unknown
  Sequencing primers: 5′ CMV-F; 3′ SV40-pArev
Terms and licenses: Academic/Nonprofit Terms; Industry Terms: Not Available to Industry
How to cite: pEGFP-N1 Dynamin1 D406R M407R T488W was a gift from Justin Taraska (Addgene plasmid # 112111 ; http://n2t.net/addgene:112111 ; RRID:Addgene_112111)
