[The description below was written by a language model from this plasmid's Addgene catalogue record and pLannotate feature annotations shown in this document.]
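Description:
pEGFP-N1 Dynamin1 D406R M407R T488W is a mammalian expression plasmid of about 7.3 kb, built on the Clontech pEGFP-N1 backbone, that produces human dynamin 1 (DNM1) fused at its C terminus to EGFP. The DNM1 coding sequence sits in the multiple cloning site immediately downstream of the human cytomegalovirus immediate early enhancer and promoter. It is joined through residual polylinker sequence to the mammalian codon-optimized EGFP reading frame, and the transcript ends at an SV40 polyadenylation signal. The insert carries three amino-acid substitutions: D406R, M407R and T488W. The record does not state their functional consequences. The associated publication concerns the cryo-EM structure of the dynamin polymer assembled on lipid membrane, so the mutant was presumably made to test features of that assembly.

The plasmid is propagated in E. coli at high copy from a ColE1/pUC-type origin and selected with kanamycin. The NeoR/KanR gene (Tn5 aminoglycoside phosphotransferase) lies behind tandem promoters. A bacterial bla-type promoter drives kanamycin resistance in bacteria. The SV40 enhancer and early promoter, paired with an HSV TK polyadenylation signal, can confer G418 resistance in mammalian cells. An f1 origin is also present, which can support single-stranded DNA production. The short annotated fragments of large T antigen, ble and bGH poly(A) are most likely partial sequence matches within backbone regions rather than functional elements.

Dynamin is a GTPase involved in vesicular trafficking and receptor-mediated endocytosis. The construct is suited to transfecting mammalian cells to follow the localization and behaviour of the fluorescent mutant protein by microscopy.
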