Features (pLannotate 1.2.2; 16 found; start..end, strand, type, name):
     61..364     +  enhancer       CMV enhancer: human cytomegalovirus immediate early enhancer
    365..568     +  promoter       CMV promoter: human cytomegalovirus (CMV) immediate early promoter
    591..613     +  misc_feature   MCS (fragment): multiple cloning site
    619..3207    +  CDS            DNM1: DYN1_HUMAN - Also known as DNM. Experimental evidence at protein level: Swiss-Prot protein existence level 1. Microtubule-associated force-producing protein involved in producing microtubule bundles and able to bind and hydrolyze GTP. Most probably involved in vesicular trafficking processes. Involved in receptor-mediated endocytosis. From Homo sapiens (Human).
   3207..3251    +  misc_feature   MCS (fragment): multiple cloning site
   3265..3984    +  CDS            EGFP: the original enhanced GFP (Yang et al., 1996) mammalian codon-optimized
   4001..4084    +  CDS            large T antigen (fragment): large T antigen from SV40 (simian virus 40)
   4107..4228    +  polyA_signal   SV40 poly(A) signal: SV40 polyadenylation signal
   4262..4690    -  rep_origin     f1 ori (sequence partly withheld): f1 bacteriophage origin of replication; arrow indicates direction of (+) strand synthesis
   4717..4821    +  promoter       AmpR promoter: bla
   4823..5180    +  promoter       SV40 promoter: SV40 enhancer and early promoter
   5215..6009    +  CDS            NeoR/KanR: aminoglycoside phosphotransferase from Tn5; aph(3')-II (or nptII); confers resistance to neomycin, kanamycin, and G418 (Geneticin®)
   6030..6182    +  CDS            ble (fragment): BLE_KLEPN - Experimental evidence at protein level: Swiss-Prot protein existence level 1. Binding protein with a strong affinity to the bleomycin family of antibiotics. Binds to CL990; an antimitotic-antibiotic compound. From Klebsiella pneumoniae.
   6241..6288    +  polyA_signal   HSV TK poly(A) signal: herpes simplex virus thymidine kinase polyadenylation signal (Cole and Stacy, 1985)
   6379..6395    -  polyA_signal   bGH poly(A) signal (fragment): bovine growth hormone polyadenylation signal
   6617..7205    +  rep_origin     ori: high-copy-number ColE1/pMB1/pBR322/pUC origin of replication
>Addgene plasmid #112111 | pEGFP-N1 Dynamin1 D406R M407R T488W | depositor full sequence | sequence record 211043 | Full Sequence
TAGTTATTAATAGTAATCAATTACGGGGTCATTAGTTCATAGCCCATATATGGAGTTCCGCGTTACATAA
CTTACGGTAAATGGCCCGCCTGGCTGACCGCCCAACGACCCCCGCCCATTGACGTCAATAATGACGTATG
TTCCCATAGTAACGCCAATAGGGACTTTCCATTGACGTCAATGGGTGGAGTATTTACGGTAAACTGCCCA
CTTGGCAGTACATCAAGTGTATCATATGCCAAGTACGCCCCCTATTGACGTCAATGACGGTAAATGGCCC
GCCTGGCATTATGCCCAGTACATGACCTTATGGGACTTTCCTACTTGGCAGTACATCTACGTATTAGTCA
TCGCTATTACCATGGTGATGCGGTTTTGGCAGTACATCAATGGGCGTGGATAGCGGTTTGACTCACGGGG
ATTTCCAAGTCTCCACCCCATTGACGTCAATGGGAGTTTGTTTTGGCACCAAAATCAACGGGACTTTCCA
AAATGTCGTAACAACTCCGCCCCATTGACGCAAATGGGCGGTAGGCGTGTACGGTGGGAGGTCTATATAA
GCAGAGCTGGTTTAGTGAACCGTCAGATCCGCTAGCGCTACCGGACTCAGATCCTGCCATGGGCAACCGC
GGCATGGAAGATCTCATCCCGCTGGTCAACCGGCTGCAAGACGCCTTCTCTGCCATCGGCCAGAACGCGG
ACCTCGACCTGCCGCAGATCGCTGTGGTGGGCGGCCAGAGCGCCGGCAAGAGCTCGGTGCTCGAGAATTT
CGTAGGCAGGGACTTCTTGCCTCGAGGATCTGGCATTGTTACCCGACGTCCCCTGGTCTTGCAGCTGGTC
AATGCAACCACAGAATATGCCGAGTTCCTGCACTGCAAGGGAAAGAAATTCACCGACTTCGAGGAGGTGC
GCCTTGAGATCGAGGCCGAGACCGACAGGGTCACCGGCACCAACAAGGGCATCTCGCCGGTGCCTATCAA
CCTCCGCGTCTACTCGCCGCACGTGCTGAACCTGACCCTGGTGGACCTGCCCGGAATGACCAAGGTCCCG
GTGGGGGACCAACCTCCCGACATCGAGTTCCAGATCCGAGACATGCTTATGCAGTTTGTCACCAAGGAGA
ACTGCCTCATCCTGGCCGTGTCCCCCGCCAACTCTGACCTGGCCAATTCTGACGCCCTCAAGGTCGCCAA
GGAGGTGGACCCCCAGGGCCAGCGCACCATCGGGGTCATCACCAAGCTGGACCTGATGGACGAGGGCACA
GATGCCCGTGATGTGCTGGAGAACAAGCTGCTCCCCCTGCGCAGAGGCTACATTGGAGTGGTGAACCGGA
GCCAGAAGGACATTGATGGCAAGAAGGACATTACCGCCGCCTTGGCTGCTGAACGAAAGTTCTTCCTCTC
CCATCCATCTTATCGCCACTTGGCTGACCGTATGGGCACGCCCTACCTGCAGAAGGTCCTCAATCAGCAA
CTGACGAACCACATCCGGGACACACTGCCGGGGCTGCGGAACAAGCTGCAGAGCCAGCTACTGTCCATTG
AGAAGGAGGTGGAGGAATACAAGAACTTCCGCCCTGATGACCCAGCTCGCAAGACCAAGGCCCTGCTGCA
GATGGTCCAGCAGTTTGCCGTAGACTTTGAGAAGCGCATTGAGGGCTCAGGAGATCAGATCGACACCTAC
GAACTGTCAGGGGGAGCCCGCATTAACCGAATCTTCCACGAGCGCTTCCCTTTCGAGCTGGTCAAGATGG
AGTTTGATGAGAAGGAACTCCGAAGGGAGATCAGCTATGCTATCAAGAATATCCATGGCATTAGAACGGG
GCTGTTTACCCCAAGGAGGGCCTTTGAGACCATTGTGAAAAAGCAGGTGAAGAAGATCCGAGAACCGTGT
CTCAAGTGTGTGGACATGGTTATCTCGGAGCTAATCAGCACCGTTAGACAGTGCACCAAGAAGCTCCAGC
AGTACCCGCGGCTACGGGAGGAGATGGAGCGCATCGTGACCACCCACATCCGGGAGCGCGAGGGCCGCAC
TAAGGAGCAGGTCATGCTTCTCATCGATATCGAGCTGGCTTACATGAACTGGAACCATGAGGACTTCATA
GGCTTTGCCAATGCTCAGCAGAGGAGCAACCAGATGAACAAGAAGAAGACTTCAGGGAACCAGGATGAGA
TTCTGGTCATCCGCAAGGGCTGGCTGACTATCAATAATATTGGCATCATGAAAGGGGGCTCCAAGGAGTA
CTGGTTTGTGCTGACTGCTGAGAATCTGTCCTGGTACAAGGATGATGAGGAGAAAGAGAAGAAATACATG
CTGTCTGTGGACAACCTCAAGCTGCGGGACGTGGAGAAGGGCTTTATGTCGAGCAAGCATATCTTTGCCC
TCTTTAACACGGAGCAGAGGAATGTCTACAAGGATTATCGGCAGCTGGAGCTAGCCTGTGAGACACAGGA
GGAGGTGGACAGCTGGAAGGCCTCCTTCCTGAGGGCTGGCGTGTACCCTGAGCGTGTTGGGGACAAAGAG
AAAGCCAGCGAGACCGAGGAGAATGGCTCCGACAGCTTCATGCATTCCATGGACCCACAGCTGGAACGGC
AAGTGGAGACCATCCGGAATCTTGTGGACTCATACATGGCCATTGTCAACAAGACCGTGAGGGACCTCAT
GCCCAAGACCATCATGCACCTCATGATTAACAATACCAAGGAGTTCATCTTCTCGGAGCTGCTGGCCAAC
CTGTACTCGTGTGGGGACCAGAACACGCTGATGGAGGAGTCGGCGGAGCAGGCACAGCGGCGCGACGAGA
TGCTGCGCATGTACCACGCACTGAAGGAGGCGCTCAGCATCATCGGCAACATCAACACGACCACCGTCAG
CACGCCCATGCCCCCGCCCGTGGACGACTCCTGGCTGCAGGTGCAGAGCGTACCGGCCGGACGCAGGTCG
CCCACGTCCAGCCCCACGCCGCAGCGCCGAGCCCCCGCCGTGCCCCCAGCCCGGCCCGGGTCGCGGGGCC
CTGCTCCTGGGCCTCCGCCTGCTGGGTCCGCCCTGGGGGGGGCGCCCCCCGTGCCCTCCAGGCCGGGGGC
TTCCCCTGACCCTTTCGGCCCTCCCCCTCAGGTGCCCTCGCGCCCCAACCGCGCCCCGCCCGGGGTCCCC
AGCCGATCGGGTCAGGCAAGTCCATCCCGTCCTGAGAGCCCCAGGCCCCCCTTCGACAAGCTTCGAATTC
TGCAGTCGACGGTACCGCGGGCCCGGGATCCACCGGTCGCCACCATGGTGAGCAAGGGCGAGGAGCTGTT
CACCGGGGTGGTGCCCATCCTGGTCGAGCTGGACGGCGACGTAAACGGCCACAAGTTCAGCGTGTCCGGC
GAGGGCGAGGGCGATGCCACCTACGGCAAGCTGACCCTGAAGTTCATCTGCACCACCGGCAAGCTGCCCG
TGCCCTGGCCCACCCTCGTGACCACCCTGACCTACGGCGTGCAGTGCTTCAGCCGCTACCCCGACCACAT
GAAGCAGCACGACTTCTTCAAGTCCGCCATGCCCGAAGGCTACGTCCAGGAGCGCACCATCTTCTTCAAG
GACGACGGCAACTACAAGACCCGCGCCGAGGTGAAGTTCGAGGGCGACACCCTGGTGAACCGCATCGAGC
TGAAGGGCATCGACTTCAAGGAGGACGGCAACATCCTGGGGCACAAGCTGGAGTACAACTACAACAGCCA
CAACGTCTATATCATGGCCGACAAGCAGAAGAACGGCATCAAGGTGAACTTCAAGATCCGCCACAACATC
GAGGACGGCAGCGTGCAGCTCGCCGACCACTACCAGCAGAACACCCCCATCGGCGACGGCCCCGTGCTGC
TGCCCGACAACCACTACCTGAGCACCCAGTCCGCCCTGAGCAAAGACCCCAACGAGAAGCGCGATCACAT
GGTCCTGCTGGAGTTCGTGACCGCCGCCGGGATCACTCTCGGCATGGACGAGCTGTACAAGTAAAGCGGC
CGCGACTCTAGATCATAATCAGCCATACCACATTTGTAGAGGTTTTACTTGCTTTAAAAAACCTCCCACA
CCTCCCCCTGAACCTGAAACATAAAATGAATGCAATTGTTGTTGTTAACTTGTTTATTGCAGCTTATAAT
GGTTACAAATAAAGCAATAGCATCACAAATTTCACAAATAAAGCATTTTTTTCACTGCATTCTAGTTGTG
GTTTGTCCAAACTCATCAATGTATCTTAAGGCGTAAATTGTAAGCGTTAATATTTTGTTAAAATTCGCGT
TAAATTTTTGTTAAATCAGCTCATTTTTTAACCAATAGGCCGAAATCGGCAAAATCCCTTATAAATCAAA
AGAATAGACCGAGATAGGGT
[37 nt withheld, positions 4361-4397]
AAAGAACGTGGACTCCAACGTCAAAGG
[49 nt withheld, positions 4425-4473]
T
[91 nt withheld, positions 4475-4565]
G
[124 nt withheld, positions 4567-4690]
CAGGTGGCACTTTTCGGGGAAATGTGCGCGGAACCCCTATTTGTTTATTTTTCTAAATACATTCAAATAT
GTATCCGCTCATGAGACAATAACCCTGATAAATGCTTCAATAATATTGAAAAAGGAAGAGTCCTGAGGCG
GAAAGAACCAGCTGTGGAATGTGTGTCAGTTAGGGTGTGGAAAGTCCCCAGGCTCCCCAGCAGGCAGAAG
TATGCAAAGCATGCATCTCAATTAGTCAGCAACCAGGTGTGGAAAGTCCCCAGGCTCCCCAGCAGGCAGA
AGTATGCAAAGCATGCATCTCAATTAGTCAGCAACCATAGTCCCGCCCCTAACTCCGCCCATCCCGCCCC
TAACTCCGCCCAGTTCCGCCCATTCTCCGCCCCATGGCTGACTAATTTTTTTTATTTATGCAGAGGCCGA
GGCCGCCTCGGCCTCTGAGCTATTCCAGAAGTAGTGAGGAGGCTTTTTTGGAGGCCTAGGCTTTTGCAAA
GATCGATCAAGAGACAGGATGAGGATCGTTTCGCATGATTGAACAAGATGGATTGCACGCAGGTTCTCCG
GCCGCTTGGGTGGAGAGGCTATTCGGCTATGACTGGGCACAACAGACAATCGGCTGCTCTGATGCCGCCG
TGTTCCGGCTGTCAGCGCAGGGGCGCCCGGTTCTTTTTGTCAAGACCGACCTGTCCGGTGCCCTGAATGA
ACTGCAAGACGAGGCAGCGCGGCTATCGTGGCTGGCCACGACGGGCGTTCCTTGCGCAGCTGTGCTCGAC
GTTGTCACTGAAGCGGGAAGGGACTGGCTGCTATTGGGCGAAGTGCCGGGGCAGGATCTCCTGTCATCTC
ACCTTGCTCCTGCCGAGAAAGTATCCATCATGGCTGATGCAATGCGGCGGCTGCATACGCTTGATCCGGC
TACCTGCCCATTCGACCACCAAGCGAAACATCGCATCGAGCGAGCACGTACTCGGATGGAAGCCGGTCTT
GTCGATCAGGATGATCTGGACGAAGAGCATCAGGGGCTCGCGCCAGCCGAACTGTTCGCCAGGCTCAAGG
CGAGCATGCCCGACGGCGAGGATCTCGTCGTGACCCATGGCGATGCCTGCTTGCCGAATATCATGGTGGA
AAATGGCCGCTTTTCTGGATTCATCGACTGTGGCCGGCTGGGTGTGGCGGACCGCTATCAGGACATAGCG
TTGGCTACCCGTGATATTGCTGAAGAGCTTGGCGGCGAATGGGCTGACCGCTTCCTCGTGCTTTACGGTA
TCGCCGCTCCCGATTCGCAGCGCATCGCCTTCTATCGCCTTCTTGACGAGTTCTTCTGAGCGGGACTCTG
GGGTTCGAAATGACCGACCAAGCGACGCCCAACCTGCCATCACGAGATTTCGATTCCACCGCCGCCTTCT
ATGAAAGGTTGGGCTTCGGAATCGTTTTCCGGGACGCCGGCTGGATGATCCTCCAGCGCGGGGATCTCAT
GCTGGAGTTCTTCGCCCACCCTAGGGGGAGGCTAACTGAAACACGGAAGGAGACAATACCGGAAGGAACC
CGCGCTATGACGGCAATAAAAAGACAGAATAAAACGCACGGTGTTGGGTCGTTTGTTCATAAACGCGGGG
TTCGGTCCCAGGGCTGGCACTCTGTCGATACCCCACCGAGACCCCATTGGGGCCAATACGCCCGCGTTTC
TTCCTTTTCCCCACCCCACCCCCCAAGTTCGGGTGAAGGCCCAGGGCTCGCAGCCAACGTCGGGGCGGCA
GGCCCTGCCATAGCCTCAGGTTACTCATATATACTTTAGATTGATTTAAAACTTCATTTTTAATTTAAAA
GGATCTAGGTGAAGATCCTTTTTGATAATCTCATGACCAAAATCCCTTAACGTGAGTTTTCGTTCCACTG
AGCGTCAGACCCCGTAGAAAAGATCAAAGGATCTTCTTGAGATCCTTTTTTTCTGCGCGTAATCTGCTGC
TTGCAAACAAAAAAACCACCGCTACCAGCGGTGGTTTGTTTGCCGGATCAAGAGCTACCAACTCTTTTTC
CGAAGGTAACTGGCTTCAGCAGAGCGCAGATACCAAATACTGTCCTTCTAGTGTAGCCGTAGTTAGGCCA
CCACTTCAAGAACTCTGTAGCACCGCCTACATACCTCGCTCTGCTAATCCTGTTACCAGTGGCTGCTGCC
AGTGGCGATAAGTCGTGTCTTACCGGGTTGGACTCAAGACGATAGTTACCGGATAAGGCGCAGCGGTCGG
GCTGAACGGGGGGTTCGTGCACACAGCCCAGCTTGGAGCGAACGACCTACACCGAACTGAGATACCTACA
GCGTGAGCTATGAGAAAGCGCCACGCTTCCCGAAGGGAGAAAGGCGGACAGGTATCCGGTAAGCGGCAGG
GTCGGAACAGGAGAGCGCACGAGGGAGCTTCCAGGGGGAAACGCCTGGTATCTTTATAGTCCTGTCGGGT
TTCGCCACCTCTGACTTGAGCGTCGATTTTTGTGATGCTCGTCAGGGGGGCGGAGCCTATGGAAAAACGC
CAGCAACGCGGCCTTTTTACGGTTCCTGGCCTTTTGCTGGCCTTTTGCTCACATGTTCTTTCCTGCGTTA
TCCCCTGATTCTGTGGATAACCGTATTACCGCCATGCAT
