Features (pLannotate 1.2.2; 16 found; start..end, strand, type, name):
     61..364     +  enhancer       CMV enhancer: human cytomegalovirus immediate early enhancer
    365..568     +  promoter       CMV promoter: human cytomegalovirus (CMV) immediate early promoter
    591..613     +  misc_feature   MCS (fragment): multiple cloning site
    619..3207    +  CDS            DNM1: DYN1_HUMAN - Also known as DNM. Experimental evidence at protein level: Swiss-Prot protein existence level 1. Microtubule-associated force-producing protein involved in producing microtubule bundles and able to bind and hydrolyze GTP. Most probably involved in vesicular trafficking processes. Involved in receptor-mediated endocytosis. From Homo sapiens (Human).
   3207..3251    +  misc_feature   MCS (fragment): multiple cloning site
   3265..3984    +  CDS            EGFP: the original enhanced GFP (Yang et al., 1996) mammalian codon-optimized
   4001..4084    +  CDS            large T antigen (fragment): large T antigen from SV40 (simian virus 40)
   4107..4228    +  polyA_signal   SV40 poly(A) signal: SV40 polyadenylation signal
   4262..4690    -  rep_origin     f1 ori (sequence partly withheld): f1 bacteriophage origin of replication; arrow indicates direction of (+) strand synthesis
   4717..4821    +  promoter       AmpR promoter: bla
   4823..5180    +  promoter       SV40 promoter: SV40 enhancer and early promoter
   5215..6009    +  CDS            NeoR/KanR: aminoglycoside phosphotransferase from Tn5; aph(3')-II (or nptII); confers resistance to neomycin, kanamycin, and G418 (Geneticin®)
   6030..6182    +  CDS            ble (fragment): BLE_KLEPN - Experimental evidence at protein level: Swiss-Prot protein existence level 1. Binding protein with a strong affinity to the bleomycin family of antibiotics. Binds to CL990; an antimitotic-antibiotic compound. From Klebsiella pneumoniae.
   6241..6288    +  polyA_signal   HSV TK poly(A) signal: herpes simplex virus thymidine kinase polyadenylation signal (Cole and Stacy, 1985)
   6379..6395    -  polyA_signal   bGH poly(A) signal (fragment): bovine growth hormone polyadenylation signal
   6617..7205    +  rep_origin     ori: high-copy-number ColE1/pMB1/pBR322/pUC origin of replication
>Addgene plasmid #112111 | pEGFP-N1 Dynamin1 D406R M407R T488W | addgene full sequence | sequence record 213765 | Addgene NGS Result
TAGTTATTAATAGTAATCAATTACGGGGTCATTAGTTCATAGCCCATATATGGAGTTCCGCGTTACATAA
CTTACGGTAAATGGCCCGCCTGGCTGACCGCCCAACGACCCCCGCCCATTGACGTCAATAATGACGTATG
TTCCCATAGTAACGCCAATAGGGACTTTCCATTGACGTCAATGGGTGGAGTATTTACGGTAAACTGCCCA
CTTGGCAGTACATCAAGTGTATCATATGCCAAGTACGCCCCCTATTGACGTCAATGACGGTAAATGGCCC
GCCTGGCATTATGCCCAGTACATGACCTTATGGGACTTTCCTACTTGGCAGTACATCTACGTATTAGTCA
TCGCTATTACCATGGTGATGCGGTTTTGGCAGTACATCAATGGGCGTGGATAGCGGTTTGACTCACGGGG
ATTTCCAAGTCTCCACCCCATTGACGTCAATGGGAGTTTGTTTTGGCACCAAAATCAACGGGACTTTCCA
AAATGTCGTAACAACTCCGCCCCATTGACGCAAATGGGCGGTAGGCGTGTACGGTGGGAGGTCTATATAA
GCAGAGCTGGTTTAGTGAACCGTCAGATCCGCTAGCGCTACCGGACTCAGATCCTGCCATGGGCAACCGC
GGCATGGAAGATCTCATCCCGCTGGTCAACCGGCTGCAAGACGCCTTCTCTGCCATCGGCCAGAACGCGG
ACCTCGACCTGCCGCAGATCGCTGTGGTGGGCGGCCAGAGCGCCGGCAAGAGCTCGGTGCTCGAGAATTT
CGTAGGCAGGGACTTCTTGCCTCGAGGATCTGGCATTGTTACCCGACGTCCCCTGGTCTTGCAGCTGGTC
AATGCAACCACAGAATATGCCGAGTTCCTGCACTGCAAGGGAAAGAAATTCACCGACTTCGAGGAGGTGC
GCCTTGAGATCGAGGCCGAGACCGACAGGGTCACCGGCACCAACAAGGGCATCTCGCCGGTGCCTATCAA
CCTCCGCGTCTACTCGCCGCACGTGCTGAACCTGACCCTGGTGGACCTGCCCGGAATGACCAAGGTCCCG
GTGGGGGACCAACCTCCCGACATCGAGTTCCAGATCCGAGACATGCTTATGCAGTTTGTCACCAAGGAGA
ACTGCCTCATCCTGGCCGTGTCCCCCGCCAACTCTGACCTGGCCAATTCTGACGCCCTCAAGGTCGCCAA
GGAGGTGGACCCCCAGGGCCAGCGCACCATCGGGGTCATCACCAAGCTGGACCTGATGGACGAGGGCACA
GATGCCCGTGATGTGCTGGAGAACAAGCTGCTCCCCCTGCGCAGAGGCTACATTGGAGTGGTGAACCGGA
GCCAGAAGGACATTGATGGCAAGAAGGACATTACCGCCGCCTTGGCTGCTGAACGAAAGTTCTTCCTCTC
CCATCCATCTTATCGCCACTTGGCTGACCGTATGGGCACGCCCTACCTGCAGAAGGTCCTCAATCAGCAA
CTGACGAACCACATCCGGGACACACTGCCGGGGCTGCGGAACAAGCTGCAGAGCCAGCTACTGTCCATTG
AGAAGGAGGTGGAGGAATACAAGAACTTCCGCCCTGATGACCCAGCTCGCAAGACCAAGGCCCTGCTGCA
GATGGTCCAGCAGTTTGCCGTAGACTTTGAGAAGCGCATTGAGGGCTCAGGAGATCAGATCGACACCTAC
GAACTGTCAGGGGGAGCCCGCATTAACCGAATCTTCCACGAGCGCTTCCCTTTCGAGCTGGTCAAGATGG
AGTTTGATGAGAAGGAACTCCGAAGGGAGATCAGCTATGCTATCAAGAATATCCATGGCATTAGAACGGG
GCTGTTTACCCCAAGGAGGGCCTTTGAGACCATTGTGAAAAAGCAGGTGAAGAAGATCCGAGAACCGTGT
CTCAAGTGTGTGGACATGGTTATCTCGGAGCTAATCAGCACCGTTAGACAGTGCACCAAGAAGCTCCAGC
AGTACCCGCGGCTACGGGAGGAGATGGAGCGCATCGTGACCACCCACATCCGGGAGCGCGAGGGCCGCAC
TAAGGAGCAGGTCATGCTTCTCATCGATATCGAGCTGGCTTACATGAACTGGAACCATGAGGACTTCATA
GGCTTTGCCAATGCTCAGCAGAGGAGCAACCAGATGAACAAGAAGAAGACTTCAGGGAACCAGGATGAGA
TTCTGGTCATCCGCAAGGGCTGGCTGACTATCAATAATATTGGCATCATGAAAGGGGGCTCCAAGGAGTA
CTGGTTTGTGCTGACTGCTGAGAATCTGTCCTGGTACAAGGATGATGAGGAGAAAGAGAAGAAATACATG
CTGTCTGTGGACAACCTCAAGCTGCGGGACGTGGAGAAGGGCTTTATGTCGAGCAAGCATATCTTTGCCC
TCTTTAACACGGAGCAGAGGAATGTCTACAAGGATTATCGGCAGCTGGAGCTAGCCTGTGAGACACAGGA
GGAGGTGGACAGCTGGAAGGCCTCCTTCCTGAGGGCTGGCGTGTACCCTGAGCGTGTTGGGGACAAAGAG
AAAGCCAGCGAGACCGAGGAGAATGGCTCCGACAGCTTCATGCATTCCATGGACCCACAGCTGGAACGGC
AAGTGGAGACCATCCGGAATCTTGTGGACTCATACATGGCCATTGTCAACAAGACCGTGAGGGACCTCAT
GCCCAAGACCATCATGCACCTCATGATTAACAATACCAAGGAGTTCATCTTCTCGGAGCTGCTGGCCAAC
CTGTACTCGTGTGGGGACCAGAACACGCTGATGGAGGAGTCGGCGGAGCAGGCACAGCGGCGCGACGAGA
TGCTGCGCATGTACCACGCACTGAAGGAGGCGCTCAGCATCATCGGCAACATCAACACGACCACCGTCAG
CACGCCCATGCCCCCGCCCGTGGACGACTCCTGGCTGCAGGTGCAGAGCGTACCGGCCGGACGCAGGTCG
CCCACGTCCAGCCCCACGCCGCAGCGCCGAGCCCCCGCCGTGCCCCCAGCCCGGCCCGGGTCGCGGGGCC
CTGCTCCTGGGCCTCCGCCTGCTGGGTCCGCCCTGGGGGGGGCGCCCCCCGTGCCCTCCAGGCCGGGGGC
TTCCCCTGACCCTTTCGGCCCTCCCCCTCAGGTGCCCTCGCGCCCCAACCGCGCCCCGCCCGGGGTCCCC
AGCCGATCGGGTCAGGCAAGTCCATCCCGTCCTGAGAGCCCCAGGCCCCCCTTCGACAAGCTTCGAATTC
TGCAGTCGACGGTACCGCGGGCCCGGGATCCACCGGTCGCCACCATGGTGAGCAAGGGCGAGGAGCTGTT
CACCGGGGTGGTGCCCATCCTGGTCGAGCTGGACGGCGACGTAAACGGCCACAAGTTCAGCGTGTCCGGC
GAGGGCGAGGGCGATGCCACCTACGGCAAGCTGACCCTGAAGTTCATCTGCACCACCGGCAAGCTGCCCG
TGCCCTGGCCCACCCTCGTGACCACCCTGACCTACGGCGTGCAGTGCTTCAGCCGCTACCCCGACCACAT
GAAGCAGCACGACTTCTTCAAGTCCGCCATGCCCGAAGGCTACGTCCAGGAGCGCACCATCTTCTTCAAG
GACGACGGCAACTACAAGACCCGCGCCGAGGTGAAGTTCGAGGGCGACACCCTGGTGAACCGCATCGAGC
TGAAGGGCATCGACTTCAAGGAGGACGGCAACATCCTGGGGCACAAGCTGGAGTACAACTACAACAGCCA
CAACGTCTATATCATGGCCGACAAGCAGAAGAACGGCATCAAGGTGAACTTCAAGATCCGCCACAACATC
GAGGACGGCAGCGTGCAGCTCGCCGACCACTACCAGCAGAACACCCCCATCGGCGACGGCCCCGTGCTGC
TGCCCGACAACCACTACCTGAGCACCCAGTCCGCCCTGAGCAAAGACCCCAACGAGAAGCGCGATCACAT
GGTCCTGCTGGAGTTCGTGACCGCCGCCGGGATCACTCTCGGCATGGACGAGCTGTACAAGTAAAGCGGC
CGCGACTCTAGATCATAATCAGCCATACCACATTTGTAGAGGTTTTACTTGCTTTAAAAAACCTCCCACA
CCTCCCCCTGAACCTGAAACATAAAATGAATGCAATTGTTGTTGTTAACTTGTTTATTGCAGCTTATAAT
GGTTACAAATAAAGCAATAGCATCACAAATTTCACAAATAAAGCATTTTTTTCACTGCATTCTAGTTGTG
GTTTGTCCAAACTCATCAATGTATCTTAAGGCGTAAATTGTAAGCGTTAATATTTTGTTAAAATTCGCGT
TAAATTTTTGTTAAATCAGCTCATTTTTTAACCAATAGGCCGAAATCGGCAAAATCCCTTATAAATCAAA
AGAATAGACCGAGATAGGGT
[37 nt withheld, positions 4361-4397]
AAAGAACGTGGACTCCAACGTCAAAGG
[49 nt withheld, positions 4425-4473]
T
[91 nt withheld, positions 4475-4565]
G
[124 nt withheld, positions 4567-4690]
CAGGTGGCACTTTTCGGGGAAATGTGCGCGGAACCCCTATTTGTTTATTTTTCTAAATACATTCAAATAT
GTATCCGCTCATGAGACAATAACCCTGATAAATGCTTCAATAATATTGAAAAAGGAAGAGTCCTGAGGCG
GAAAGAACCAGCTGTGGAATGTGTGTCAGTTAGGGTGTGGAAAGTCCCCAGGCTCCCCAGCAGGCAGAAG
TATGCAAAGCATGCATCTCAATTAGTCAGCAACCAGGTGTGGAAAGTCCCCAGGCTCCCCAGCAGGCAGA
AGTATGCAAAGCATGCATCTCAATTAGTCAGCAACCATAGTCCCGCCCCTAACTCCGCCCATCCCGCCCC
TAACTCCGCCCAGTTCCGCCCATTCTCCGCCCCATGGCTGACTAATTTTTTTTATTTATGCAGAGGCCGA
GGCCGCCTCGGCCTCTGAGCTATTCCAGAAGTAGTGAGGAGGCTTTTTTGGAGGCCTAGGCTTTTGCAAA
GATCGATCAAGAGACAGGATGAGGATCGTTTCGCATGATTGAACAAGATGGATTGCACGCAGGTTCTCCG
GCCGCTTGGGTGGAGAGGCTATTCGGCTATGACTGGGCACAACAGACAATCGGCTGCTCTGATGCCGCCG
TGTTCCGGCTGTCAGCGCAGGGGCGCCCGGTTCTTTTTGTCAAGACCGACCTGTCCGGTGCCCTGAATGA
ACTGCAAGACGAGGCAGCGCGGCTATCGTGGCTGGCCACGACGGGCGTTCCTTGCGCAGCTGTGCTCGAC
GTTGTCACTGAAGCGGGAAGGGACTGGCTGCTATTGGGCGAAGTGCCGGGGCAGGATCTCCTGTCATCTC
ACCTTGCTCCTGCCGAGAAAGTATCCATCATGGCTGATGCAATGCGGCGGCTGCATACGCTTGATCCGGC
TACCTGCCCATTCGACCACCAAGCGAAACATCGCATCGAGCGAGCACGTACTCGGATGGAAGCCGGTCTT
GTCGATCAGGATGATCTGGACGAAGAGCATCAGGGGCTCGCGCCAGCCGAACTGTTCGCCAGGCTCAAGG
CGAGCATGCCCGACGGCGAGGATCTCGTCGTGACCCATGGCGATGCCTGCTTGCCGAATATCATGGTGGA
AAATGGCCGCTTTTCTGGATTCATCGACTGTGGCCGGCTGGGTGTGGCGGACCGCTATCAGGACATAGCG
TTGGCTACCCGTGATATTGCTGAAGAGCTTGGCGGCGAATGGGCTGACCGCTTCCTCGTGCTTTACGGTA
TCGCCGCTCCCGATTCGCAGCGCATCGCCTTCTATCGCCTTCTTGACGAGTTCTTCTGAGCGGGACTCTG
GGGTTCGAAATGACCGACCAAGCGACGCCCAACCTGCCATCACGAGATTTCGATTCCACCGCCGCCTTCT
ATGAAAGGTTGGGCTTCGGAATCGTTTTCCGGGACGCCGGCTGGATGATCCTCCAGCGCGGGGATCTCAT
GCTGGAGTTCTTCGCCCACCCTAGGGGGAGGCTAACTGAAACACGGAAGGAGACAATACCGGAAGGAACC
CGCGCTATGACGGCAATAAAAAGACAGAATAAAACGCACGGTGTTGGGTCGTTTGTTCATAAACGCGGGG
TTCGGTCCCAGGGCTGGCACTCTGTCGATACCCCACCGAGACCCCATTGGGGCCAATACGCCCGCGTTTC
TTCCTTTTCCCCACCCCACCCCCCAAGTTCGGGTGAAGGCCCAGGGCTCGCAGCCAACGTCGGGGCGGCA
GGCCCTGCCATAGCCTCAGGTTACTCATATATACTTTAGATTGATTTAAAACTTCATTTTTAATTTAAAA
GGATCTAGGTGAAGATCCTTTTTGATAATCTCATGACCAAAATCCCTTAACGTGAGTTTTCGTTCCACTG
AGCGTCAGACCCCGTAGAAAAGATCAAAGGATCTTCTTGAGATCCTTTTTTTCTGCGCGTAATCTGCTGC
TTGCAAACAAAAAAACCACCGCTACCAGCGGTGGTTTGTTTGCCGGATCAAGAGCTACCAACTCTTTTTC
CGAAGGTAACTGGCTTCAGCAGAGCGCAGATACCAAATACTGTTCTTCTAGTGTAGCCGTAGTTAGGCCA
CCACTTCAAGAACTCTGTAGCACCGCCTACATACCTCGCTCTGCTAATCCTGTTACCAGTGGCTGCTGCC
AGTGGCGATAAGTCGTGTCTTACCGGGTTGGACTCAAGACGATAGTTACCGGATAAGGCGCAGCGGTCGG
GCTGAACGGGGGGTTCGTGCACACAGCCCAGCTTGGAGCGAACGACCTACACCGAACTGAGATACCTACA
GCGTGAGCTATGAGAAAGCGCCACGCTTCCCGAAGGGAGAAAGGCGGACAGGTATCCGGTAAGCGGCAGG
GTCGGAACAGGAGAGCGCACGAGGGAGCTTCCAGGGGGAAACGCCTGGTATCTTTATAGTCCTGTCGGGT
TTCGCCACCTCTGACTTGAGCGTCGATTTTTGTGATGCTCGTCAGGGGGGCGGAGCCTATGGAAAAACGC
CAGCAACGCGGCCTTTTTACGGTTCCTGGCCTTTTGCTGGCCTTTTGCTCACATGTTCTTTCCTGCGTTA
TCCCCTGATTCTGTGGATAACCGTATTACCGCCATGCAT
