>Addgene plasmid #112111 | pEGFP-N1 Dynamin1 D406R M407R T488W | depositor partial sequence | sequence record 211044 | hDynamin1 D406R M407R T488W
ATGGGCAACCGCGGCATGGAAGATCTCATCCCGCTGGTCAACCGGCTGCAAGACGCCTTCTCTGCCATCG
GCCAGAACGCGGACCTCGACCTGCCGCAGATCGCTGTGGTGGGCGGCCAGAGCGCCGGCAAGAGCTCGGT
GCTCGAGAATTTCGTAGGCAGGGACTTCTTGCCTCGAGGATCTGGCATTGTTACCCGACGTCCCCTGGTC
TTGCAGCTGGTCAATGCAACCACAGAATATGCCGAGTTCCTGCACTGCAAGGGAAAGAAATTCACCGACT
TCGAGGAGGTGCGCCTTGAGATCGAGGCCGAGACCGACAGGGTCACCGGCACCAACAAGGGCATCTCGCC
GGTGCCTATCAACCTCCGCGTCTACTCGCCGCACGTGCTGAACCTGACCCTGGTGGACCTGCCCGGAATG
ACCAAGGTCCCGGTGGGGGACCAACCTCCCGACATCGAGTTCCAGATCCGAGACATGCTTATGCAGTTTG
TCACCAAGGAGAACTGCCTCATCCTGGCCGTGTCCCCCGCCAACTCTGACCTGGCCAATTCTGACGCCCT
CAAGGTCGCCAAGGAGGTGGACCCCCAGGGCCAGCGCACCATCGGGGTCATCACCAAGCTGGACCTGATG
GACGAGGGCACAGATGCCCGTGATGTGCTGGAGAACAAGCTGCTCCCCCTGCGCAGAGGCTACATTGGAG
TGGTGAACCGGAGCCAGAAGGACATTGATGGCAAGAAGGACATTACCGCCGCCTTGGCTGCTGAACGAAA
GTTCTTCCTCTCCCATCCATCTTATCGCCACTTGGCTGACCGTATGGGCACGCCCTACCTGCAGAAGGTC
CTCAATCAGCAACTGACGAACCACATCCGGGACACACTGCCGGGGCTGCGGAACAAGCTGCAGAGCCAGC
TACTGTCCATTGAGAAGGAGGTGGAGGAATACAAGAACTTCCGCCCTGATGACCCAGCTCGCAAGACCAA
GGCCCTGCTGCAGATGGTCCAGCAGTTTGCCGTAGACTTTGAGAAGCGCATTGAGGGCTCAGGAGATCAG
ATCGACACCTACGAACTGTCAGGGGGAGCCCGCATTAACCGAATCTTCCACGAGCGCTTCCCTTTCGAGC
TGGTCAAGATGGAGTTTGATGAGAAGGAACTCCGAAGGGAGATCAGCTATGCTATCAAGAATATCCATGG
CATTAGAACGGGGCTGTTTACCCCAAGGAGGGCCTTTGAGACCATTGTGAAAAAGCAGGTGAAGAAGATC
CGAGAACCGTGTCTCAAGTGTGTGGACATGGTTATCTCGGAGCTAATCAGCACCGTTAGACAGTGCACCA
AGAAGCTCCAGCAGTACCCGCGGCTACGGGAGGAGATGGAGCGCATCGTGACCACCCACATCCGGGAGCG
CGAGGGCCGCACTAAGGAGCAGGTCATGCTTCTCATCGATATCGAGCTGGCTTACATGAACTGGAACCAT
GAGGACTTCATAGGCTTTGCCAATGCTCAGCAGAGGAGCAACCAGATGAACAAGAAGAAGACTTCAGGGA
ACCAGGATGAGATTCTGGTCATCCGCAAGGGCTGGCTGACTATCAATAATATTGGCATCATGAAAGGGGG
CTCCAAGGAGTACTGGTTTGTGCTGACTGCTGAGAATCTGTCCTGGTACAAGGATGATGAGGAGAAAGAG
AAGAAATACATGCTGTCTGTGGACAACCTCAAGCTGCGGGACGTGGAGAAGGGCTTTATGTCGAGCAAGC
ATATCTTTGCCCTCTTTAACACGGAGCAGAGGAATGTCTACAAGGATTATCGGCAGCTGGAGCTAGCCTG
TGAGACACAGGAGGAGGTGGACAGCTGGAAGGCCTCCTTCCTGAGGGCTGGCGTGTACCCTGAGCGTGTT
GGGGACAAAGAGAAAGCCAGCGAGACCGAGGAGAATGGCTCCGACAGCTTCATGCATTCCATGGACCCAC
AGCTGGAACGGCAAGTGGAGACCATCCGGAATCTTGTGGACTCATACATGGCCATTGTCAACAAGACCGT
GAGGGACCTCATGCCCAAGACCATCATGCACCTCATGATTAACAATACCAAGGAGTTCATCTTCTCGGAG
CTGCTGGCCAACCTGTACTCGTGTGGGGACCAGAACACGCTGATGGAGGAGTCGGCGGAGCAGGCACAGC
GGCGCGACGAGATGCTGCGCATGTACCACGCACTGAAGGAGGCGCTCAGCATCATCGGCAACATCAACAC
GACCACCGTCAGCACGCCCATGCCCCCGCCCGTGGACGACTCCTGGCTGCAGGTGCAGAGCGTACCGGCC
GGACGCAGGTCGCCCACGTCCAGCCCCACGCCGCAGCGCCGAGCCCCCGCCGTGCCCCCAGCCCGGCCCG
GGTCGCGGGGCCCTGCTCCTGGGCCTCCGCCTGCTGGGTCCGCCCTGGGGGGGGCGCCCCCCGTGCCCTC
CAGGCCGGGGGCTTCCCCTGACCCTTTCGGCCCTCCCCCTCAGGTGCCCTCGCGCCCCAACCGCGCCCCG
CCCGGGGTCCCCAGCCGATCGGGTCAGGCAAGTCCATCCCGTCCTGAGAGCCCCAGGCCCCCCTTCGACA
AGCTT
